>Addgene plasmid #172496 | pMXs-IP-mCherry-TOSI | addgene full sequence | sequence record 338550 | Addgene NGS Result
TCTTTCCCCTCTCGCCAAAGGAATGCAAGGTCTGTTGAATGTCGTGAAGGAAGCAGTTCCTCTGGAAGCT
TCTTGAAGACAAACAACGTCTGTAGCGACCCTTTGCAGGCAGCGGAACCCCCCACCTGGCGACAGGTGCC
TCTGCGGCCAAAAGCCACGTGTATAAGATACACCTGCAAAGGCGGCACAACCCCAGTGCCACGTTGTGAG
TTGGATAGTTGTGGAAAGAGTCAAATGGCTCTCCTCAAGCGTATTCAACAAGGGGCTGAAGGATGCCCAG
AAGGTACCCCATTGTATGGGATCTGATCTGGGGCCTCGGTGCACATGCTTTACATGTGTTTAGTCGAGGT
TAAAAAAACGTCTAGGCCCCCCGAACCACGGGGACGTGGTTTTCCTTTGAAAAACACGATGATAATATGG
CCACAACCATGGTTACCGAGTACAAGCCCACGGTGCGCCTCGCCACCCGCGACGACGTCCCCAGGGCCGT
ACGCACCCTCGCCGCCGCGTTCGCCGACTACCCCGCCACGCGCCACACCGTCGATCCGGACCGCCACATC
GAGCGGGTCACCGAGCTGCAAGAACTCTTCCTCACGCGCGTCGGGCTCGACATCGGCAAGGTGTGGGTCG
CGGACGACGGCGCCGCGGTGGCGGTCTGGACCACGCCGGAGAGCGTCGAAGCGGGGGCGGTGTTCGCCGA
GATCGGCCCGCGCATGGCCGAGTTGAGCGGTTCCCGGCTGGCCGCGCAGCAACAGATGGAAGGCCTCCTG
GCGCCGCACCGGCCCAAGGAGCCCGCGTGGTTCCTGGCCACCGTCGGCGTCTCGCCCGACCACCAGGGCA
AGGGTCTGGGCAGCGCCGTCGTGCTCCCCGGAGTGGAGGCGGCCGAGCGCGCCGGGGTGCCCGCCTTCCT
GGAGACCTCCGCGCCCCGCAACCTCCCCTTCTACGAGCGGCTCGGCTTCACCGTCACCGCCGACGTCGAG
GTGCCCGAAGGACCGCGCACCTGGTGCATGACCCGCAAGCCCGGTGCCTGAGTCGACGATAAAATAAAAG
ATTTTATTTAGTCTCCAGAAAAAGGGGGGAATGAAAGACCCCACCTGTAGGTTTGGCAAGCTAGCTTAAG
TAACGCCATTTTGCAAGGCATGGAAAAATACATAACTGAGAATAGAGAAGTTCAGATCAAGGTCAGGAAC
AGATGGAACAGCTGAATATGGGCCAAACAGGATATCTGTGGTAAGCAGTTCCTGCCCCGGCTCAGGGCCA
AGAACAGATGGAACAGCTGAATATGGGCCAAACAGGATATCTGTGGTAAGCAGTTCCTGCCCCGGCTCAG
GGCCAAGAACAGATGGTCCCCAGATGCGGTCCAGCCCTCAGCAGTTTCTAGAGAACCATCAGATGTTTCC
AGGGTGCCCCAAGGACCTGAAATGACCCTGTGCCTTATTTGAACTAACCAATCAGTTCGCTTCTCGCTTC
TGTTCGCGCGCTTCTGCTCCCCGAGCTCAATAAAAGAGCCCACAACCCCTCACTCGGGGCGCCAGTCCTC
CGATTGACTGAGTCGCCCGGGTACCCGTGTATCCAATAAACCCTCTTGCAGTTGCATCCGACTTGTGGTC
TCGCTGTTCCTTGGGAGGGTCTCCTCTGAGTGATTGACTACCCGTCAGCGGGGGTCTTTCACATGCAGCA
TGTATCAAAATTAATTTGGTTTTTTTTCTTAAGTATTTACATTAAATGGCCATAGTTGCATTAATGAATC
GGCCAACGCGCGGGGAGAGGCGGTTTGCGTATTGGGCGCTCTTCCGCTTCCTCGCTCACTGACTCGCTGC
GCTCGGTCGTTCGGCTGCGGCGAGCGGTATCAGCTCACTCAAAGGCGGTAATACGGTTATCCACAGAATC
AGGGGATAACGCAGGAAAGAACATGTGAGCAAAAGGCCAGCAAAAGGCCAGGAACCGTAAAAAGGCCGCG
TTGCTGGCGTTTTTCCATAGGCTCCGCCCCCCTGACGAGCATCACAAAAATCGACGCTCAAGTCAGAGGT
GGCGAAACCCGACAGGACTATAAAGATACCAGGCGTTTCCCCCTGGAAGCTCCCTCGTGCGCTCTCCTGT
TCCGACCCTGCCGCTTACCGGATACCTGTCCGCCTTTCTCCCTTCGGGAAGCGTGGCGCTTTCTCATAGC
TCACGCTGTAGGTATCTCAGTTCGGTGTAGGTCGTTCGCTCCAAGCTGGGCTGTGTGCACGAACCCCCCG
TTCAGCCCGACCGCTGCGCCTTATCCGGTAACTATCGTCTTGAGTCCAACCCGGTAAGACACGACTTATC
GCCACTGGCAGCAGCCACTGGTAACAGGATTAGCAGAGCGAGGTATGTAGGCGGTGCTACAGAGTTCTTG
AAGTGGTGGCCTAACTACGGCTACACTAGAAGAACAGTATTTGGTATCTGCGCTCTGCTGAAGCCAGTTA
CCTTCGGAAAAAGAGTTGGTAGCTCTTGATCCGGCAAACAAACCACCGCTGGTAGCGGTGGTTTTTTTGT
TTGCAAGCAGCAGATTACGCGCAGAAAAAAAGGATCTCAAGAAGATCCTTTGATCTTTTCTACGGGGTCT
GACGCTCAGTGGAACGAAAACTCACGTTAAGGGATTTTGGTCATGAGATTATCAAAAAGGATCTTCACCT
AGATCCTTTTGCGGCCGGCCGCAAATCAATCTAAAGTATATATGAGTAAACTTGGTCTGACAGTTACCAA
TGCTTAATCAGTGAGGCACCTATCTCAGCGATCTGTCTATTTCGTTCATCCATAGTTGCCTGACTCCCCG
TCGTGTAGATAACTACGATACGGGAGGGCTTACCATCTGGCCCCAGTGCTGCAATGATACCGCGAGACCC
ACGCTCACCGGCTCCAGATTTATCAGCAATAAACCAGCCAGCCGGAAGGGCCGAGCGCAGAAGTGGTCCT
GCAACTTTATCCGCCTCCATCCAGTCTATTAATTGTTGCCGGGAAGCTAGAGTAAGTAGTTCGCCAGTTA
ATAGTTTGCGCAACGTTGTTGCCATTGCTACAGGCATCGTGGTGTCACGCTCGTCGTTTGGTATGGCTTC
ATTCAGCTCCGGTTCCCAACGATCAAGGCGAGTTACATGATCCCCCATGTTGTGCAAAAAAGCGGTTAGC
TCCTTCGGTCCTCCGATCGTTGTCAGAAGTAAGTTGGCCGCAGTGTTATCACTCATGGTTATGGCAGCAC
TGCATAATTCTCTTACTGTCATGCCATCCGTAAGATGCTTTTCTGTGACTGGTGAGTACTCAACCAAGTC
ATTCTGAGAATAGTGTATGCGGCGACCGAGTTGCTCTTGCCCGGCGTCAATACGGGATAATACCGCGCCA
CATAGCAGAACTTTAAAAGTGCTCATCATTGGAAAACGTTCTTCGGGGCGAAAACTCTCAAGGATCTTAC
CGCTGTTGAGATCCAGTTCGATGTAACCCACTCGTGCACCCAACTGATCTTCAGCATCTTTTACTTTCAC
CAGCGTTTCTGGGTGAGCAAAAACAGGAAGGCAAAATGCCGCAAAAAAGGGAATAAGGGCGACACGGAAA
TGTTGAATACTCATACTCTTCCTTTTTCAATATTATTGAAGCATTTATCAGGGTTATTGTCTCATGAGCG
GATACATATTTGAATGTATTTAGAAAAATAAACAAATAGGGGTTCCGCGCACATTTCCCCGAAAAGTGCC
ACCTGCATAATGAAAGACCCCACCTGTAGGTTTGGCAAGCTAGCTTAAGTAACGCCATTTTGCAAGGCAT
GGAAAAATACATAACTGAGAATAGAAAAGTTCAGATCAAGGTCAGGAACAGATGGAACAGCTGAATATGG
GCCAAACAGGATATCTGTGGTAAGCAGTTCCTGCCCCGGCTCAGGGCCAAGAACAGATGGAACAGCTGAA
TATGGGCCAAACAGGATATCTGTGGTAAGCAGTTCCTGCCCCGGCTCAGGGCCAAGAACAGATGGTCCCC
AGATGCGGTCCAGCCCTCAGCAGTTTCTAGAGAACCATCAGATGTTTCCAGGGTGCCCCAAGGACCTGAA
ATGACCCTGTGCCTTATTTGAACTAACCAATCAGTTCGCTTCTCGCTTCTGTTCGCGCGCTTCTGCTCCC
CGAGCTCAATAAAAGAGCCCACAACCCCTCACTCGGCGCGCCAGTCCTCCGATTGACTGAGTCGCCCGGG
TACCCGTGTATCCAATAAACCCTCTTGCAGTTGCATCCGACTTGTGGTCTCGCTGTTCCTTGGGAGGGTC
TCCTCTGAGTGATTGACTACCCGTCAGCGGGGGTCTTTCATTTGGGGGCTCGTCCGGGATCGGGAGACCC
CTGCCCAGGGACCACCGACCCACCACCGGGAGGTAAGCTGGCCAGCAACTTATCTGTGTCTGTCCGATTG
TCTAGTGTCTATGACTGATTTTATGCGCCTGCGTCGGTACTAGTTAGCTAACTAGCTCTGTATCTGGCGG
ACCCGTGGTGGAACTGACGAGTTCGGAACACCCGGCCGCAACCCTGGGAGACGTCCCAGGGACTTCGGGG
GCCGTTTTTGTGGCCCGACCTGAGTCCAAAAATCCCGATCGTTTTGGACTCTTTGGTGCACCCCCCTAAT
AGGAGGGATATGTGGTTCTGGTAGGAGACGAGAACCTAAAACAGTTCCCGCCTCCGTCTGAATTTTTGCT
TTCGGTTTGGGACCGAAGCCGCGCCGCGCGTCTTGTCTGCTGCAGCATCGTTCTGTGTTGTCTCTGTCTG
ACTGTGTTTCTGTATTTGTCTGAAAATTAGGGCCAGACTGTTACCACTCCCTTAAGTTTGACCTTAGGTC
ACTGGAAAGATGTCGAGCGGATCGCTCACAACCAGTCGGTAGATGTCAAGAAGAGACGTTGGGTTACCTT
CTGCTCTGCAGAATGGCCAACCTTTAACGTCGGATGGCCGCGAGACGGCACCTTTAACCGAGACCTCATC
ACCCAGGTTAAGATCAAGGTCTTTTCACCTGGCCCGCATGGACACCCAGACCAGGTCCCCTACATCGTGA
CCTGGGAAGCCTTGGCTTTTGACCCCCCTCCCTGGGTCAAGCCCTTTGTACACCCTAAGCCTCCGCCTCC
TCTTCCTCCATCCGCCCCGTCTCTCCCCCTTGAACCTCCTCGTTCGACCCCGCCTCGATCCTCCCTTTAT
CCAGCCCTCACTCCTTCTCTAGGCGCCCCCATATGGCCATATGAGATCTTATATGGGGCACCCCCGCCCC
TTGTAAACTTCCCTGACCCTGACATGACAAGAGTTACTAACAGCCCCTCTCTCCAAGCTCACTTACAGGC
TCTCTACTTAGTCCAGCACGAAGTCTGGAGACCTCTGGCGGCAGCCTACCAAGAACAACTGGACCGACCG
GTGGTACCTCACCCTTACCGAGTCGGCGACACAGTGTGGGTCCGCCGACACCAGACTAAGAACCTAGAAC
CTCGCTGGAAAGGACCTTACACAGTCCTGCTGACCACCCCCACCGCCCTCAAAGTAGACGGCATCGCAGC
TTGGATACACGCCGCCCACGTGAAGGCTGCCGACCCCGGGGGTGGACCATCCTCTAGACTGCCGGATCTA
GCTAGTTAATTAAGGATCCGCCACCATGGTGAGCAAGGGCGAGGAGGATAACATGGCCATCATCAAGGAG
TTCATGCGCTTCAAGGTGCACATGGAGGGCTCCGTGAACGGCCACGAGTTCGAGATCGAGGGCGAGGGCG
AGGGCCGCCCCTACGAGGGCACCCAGACCGCCAAGCTGAAGGTGACCAAGGGTGGCCCCCTGCCCTTCGC
CTGGGACATCCTGTCCCCTCAGTTCATGTACGGCTCCAAGGCCTACGTGAAGCACCCCGCCGACATCCCC
GACTACTTGAAGCTGTCCTTCCCCGAGGGCTTCAAGTGGGAGCGCGTGATGAACTTCGAGGACGGCGGCG
TGGTGACCGTGACCCAGGACTCCTCCCTGCAGGACGGCGAGTTCATCTACAAGGTGAAGCTGCGCGGCAC
CAACTTCCCCTCCGACGGCCCCGTAATGCAGAAGAAGACCATGGGCTGGGAGGCCTCCTCCGAGCGGATG
TACCCCGAGGACGGCGCCCTGAAGGGCGAGATCAAGCAGAGGCTGAAGCTGAAGGACGGCGGCCACTACG
ACGCTGAGGTCAAGACCACCTACAAGGCCAAGAAGCCCGTGCAGCTGCCCGGCGCCTACAACGTCAACAT
CAAGTTGGACATCACCTCCCACAACGAGGACTACACCATCGTGGAACAGTACGAACGCGCCGAGGGCCGC
CACTCCACCGGCGGCATGGACGAGCTGTACAAGGGATATCCATCACACTGGCGGCCGGAATTGCCAAAAA
AGAAGAGAAAGGTAGAATTCATGGATATAGAAAATGAGCAGACACTGAATGTGAACCCCACTGACCCTGA
CAATTTAAGCGACTCTCTCTTTTCTGGAGATGAAGAAAATGCTGGCACTGAAGAAATAAAGAATGAAATA
AATGGAAATTGGATTTCCGCATCTACTATTAATGAAGCTAGAATCAATGCAAAAGCCAAAAGACGACTGC
GGAAAAATTCATCCCGGGACTCTGGCCGAGGAGACTCAGTCAGTGACAATTGAGCGGCCGCTACGTAAAT
TCCGCCCCCCCCCCCCCTCTCCCTCCCCCCCCCCTAACGTTACTGGCCGAAGCCGCTTGGAATAAGGCCG
GTGTGCGTTTGTCTATATGTTATTTTCCACCATATTGCCGTCTTTTGGCAATGTGAGGGCCCGGAAACCT
GGCCCTGTCTTCTTGACGAGCATTCCTAGGGG
Features (pLannotate 1.2.2; 16 found; start..end, strand, type, name):
    435..1031    +  CDS            PuroR (fragment): puromycin N-acetyltransferase; pac from Streptomyces; confers resistance to puromycin
   1080..1201    +  LTR            3' LTR (ΔU3) (fragment): self-inactivating 3' long terminal repeat (LTR) from Moloney murine leukemia virus
   1202..1671    +  LTR            LTR: long terminal repeat from Moloney murine leukemia virus
   1737..1789    -  CDS            lacI (fragment): lac repressor; lacI; The lac repressor binds to the lac operator to inhibit transcription in E. coli. This inhibition can be relieved by adding lactose or isopropyl-β-D-thiogalactopyranoside (IPTG).
   1972..2560    -  rep_origin     ori: high-copy-number ColE1/pMB1/pBR322/pUC origin of replication
   2724..3584    -  CDS            AmpR: β-lactamase; bla; confers resistance to ampicillin, carbenicillin, and related antibiotics
   3585..3689    -  promoter       AmpR promoter: bla
   3719..4312    +  LTR            LTR: long terminal repeat from Moloney murine leukemia virus
   4375..4574    +  misc_feature   MMLV Ψ: packaging signal of Moloney murine leukemia virus (MMLV)
   4626..4714    +  misc_feature   MESV Ψ (fragment): packaging signal of murine embryonic stem cell virus
   4791..5207    +  CDS            gag (truncated): truncated Moloney murine leukemia virus (MMLV) gag gene lacking the start codon
   5217..5591    +  misc_feature   pol region: Moloney murine leukemia virus (MMLV) pol region containing the splice acceptor site
   5626..6333    +  CDS            mCherry: mCherry is a basic (constitutively fluorescent) red fluorescent protein published in 2004, derived from Discosoma sp.. It is reported to be a very rapidly-maturing monomer with low acid sensitivity.
   6364..6384    +  CDS            SV40 NLS: nuclear localization signal of SV40 (simian virus 40) large T antigen
   6391..6630    +  CDS            Pdcd4 (fragment): PDCD4_MOUSE - Also known as Ma3, Tis. Experimental evidence at protein level: Swiss-Prot protein existence level 1. Inhibits translation initiation and cap-dependent translation. May excert its function by hindering the interaction between EIF4A1 and EIF4G. Inhibits the helicase activity of EIF4A. Modulates the activation of JUN kinase. Down-regulates the expression of MAP4K1, thus inhibiting events important in driving invasion, namely, MAPK85 activation and consequent JUN-dependent transcription. May play a role in apoptosis. Tumor suppressor. Inhibits tumor promoter-induced neoplastic trans
   6775..415     +  misc_feature   IRES (across the origin): internal ribosome entry site (IRES) of the encephalomyocarditis virus (EMCV)
