[The description below was written by a language model from this plasmid's Addgene catalogue record and pLannotate feature annotations shown in this document.]
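Description:
pMXs-IP-mCherry-TOSI is a Moloney murine leukemia virus-based retroviral expression vector of about 6.8 kb, built on the pMXs-IP backbone and intended for delivery of a fluorescent mTORC1 activity reporter into mammalian cells. In bacteria it is maintained through a high-copy ColE1/pUC-type origin and selected with ampicillin via the β-lactamase gene. The viral portion comprises a 5′ MMLV LTR, which serves as the promoter, followed by the Ψ packaging signal, a truncated gag segment lacking its start codon and a pol region carrying the splice acceptor. These elements allow the transcript to be packaged into virions when the missing viral proteins are supplied in trans. A 3′ LTR closes the provirus. The annotation tool also labels a short adjoining fragment as a ΔU3 self-inactivating LTR, but a full-length LTR is annotated next to it and the record does not describe the vector as self-inactivating.

The payload is a single fusion reading frame of mCherry, an SV40 large T nuclear localization signal, and a 240 bp fragment of mouse Pdcd4, with mCherry at the N terminus. According to the record, this TOSI (TOr-Signal-Indicator) reporter monitors PDCD4 degradation as a readout of mTORC1 signaling, so red fluorescence, expected to be nuclear given the NLS, should fall as the pathway drives turnover of the Pdcd4 portion. Downstream, an EMCV IRES drives translation of puromycin N-acetyltransferase from the same LTR-driven transcript, linking drug selection of transduced cells to reporter expression. The associated work used such reporters to image dynamic mTORC1 pathway activity in vivo in acute myeloid leukemia.
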