Addgene plasmid #172496: pMXs-IP-mCherry-TOSI
Purpose: mCherry-TOSI (TOr-Signal-Indicator) is a fluorescent reporter for mTORC1 signaling (monitoring PDCD4 degradation) which can be introduced to mammalian cells by retrovirus vector.
Depositing lab: David Scadden. Depositing organization: Massachusetts General Hospital. Publication: Imaging dynamic mTORC1 pathway activity in vivo reveals marked shifts that support time-specific inhibitor therapy in AML. Oki T, Mercier F, Kato H, Jung Y, McDonald TO, Spencer JA, Mazzola MC, van Gastel N, Lin CP, Michor F, Kitamura T, Scadden DT. Nat Commun. 2021 Jan 11;12(1):245. doi: 10.1038/s41467-020-20491-8. PubMed 33431855.
Backbone
  Vector backbone: pMXs-IP
  Backbone manufacturer: Toshi Kitamura at University of Tokyo
  Backbone size w/o insert (bp): 5800
  Total vector size (bp): 6800
  Vector type: Mammalian Expression, Retroviral
  Selectable markers: Puromycin
Growth in bacteria
  Bacterial resistance: Ampicillin, 100 μg/mL
  Growth temperature: 37°C
  Growth strain: NEB Stable
  Copy number: High Copy
Gene/Insert
  Gene/Insert name: PDCD4
  Species: M. musculus (mouse)
  Insert size (bp): 240
  Entrez Gene: Pdcd4 (a.k.a. D19Ucl, D19Ucla1, MA-, Ma3, T, Tis)
  Promoter: MLV LTR
  Tag / fusion protein: Mcherry (N terminal on insert)
  Cloning method: TOPO Cloning
  Sequencing primers: 5′ CCACCGCCCTCAAAGTAGACG
Terms and licenses: Academic/Nonprofit Terms; Industry Terms: Not Available to Industry
How to cite: pMXs-IP-mCherry-TOSI was a gift from David Scadden (Addgene plasmid # 172496 ; http://n2t.net/addgene:172496 ; RRID:Addgene_172496)
