>Addgene plasmid #172496 | pMXs-IP-mCherry-TOSI | depositor partial sequence | sequence record 334717 | mCheery-TOSI
GGATCCATGGTGAGCAAGGGCGAGGAGGATAACATGGCCATCATCAAGGAGTTCATGCGCTTCAAGGTGC
ACATGGAGGGCTCCGTGAACGGCCACGAGTTCGAGATCGAGGGCGAGGGCGAGGGCCGCCCCTACGAGGG
CACCCAGACCGCCAAGCTGAAGGTGACCAAGGGTGGCCCCCTGCCCTTCGCCTGGGACATCCTGTCCCCT
CAGTTCATGTACGGCTCCAAGGCCTACGTGAAGCACCCCGCCGACATCCCCGACTACTTGAAGCTGTCCT
TCCCCGAGGGCTTCAAGTGGGAGCGCGTGATGAACTTCGAGGACGGCGGCGTGGTGACCGTGACCCAGGA
CTCCTCCCTGCAGGACGGCGAGTTCATCTACAAGGTGAAGCTGCGCGGCACCAACTTCCCCTCCGACGGC
CCCGTAATGCAGAAGAAGACCATGGGCTGGGAGGCCTCCTCCGAGCGGATGTACCCCGAGGACGGCGCCC
TGAAGGGCGAGATCAAGCAGAGGCTGAAGCTGAAGGACGGCGGCCACTACGACGCTGAGGTCAAGACCAC
CTACAAGGCCAAGAAGCCCGTGCAGCTGCCCGGCGCCTACAACGTCAACATCAAGTTGGACATCACCTCC
CACAACGAGGACTACACCATCGTGGAACAGTACGAACGCGCCGAGGGCCGCCACTCCACCGGCGGCATGG
ACGAGCTGTACAAGGGATATCCATCACACTGGCGGCCGGAATTGCCAAAAAAGAAGAGAAAGGTAGAATT
CATGGATATAGAAAATGAGCAGACACTGAATGTGAACCCCACTGACCCTGACAATTTAAGCGACTCTCTC
TTTTCTGGAGATGAAGAAAATGCTGGCACTGAAGAAATAAAGAATGAAATAAATGGAAATTGGATTTCCG
CATCTACTATTAATGAAGCTAGAATCAATGCAAAAGCCAAAAGACGACTGCGGAAAAATTCATCCCGGGA
CTCTGGCCGAGGAGACTCAGTCAGTGACAATTGAGCGGCCGC
